Addgene plasmid #21527: GFP-D1a_W4-5(aa409-495)
Depositing lab: Edward Chan. Depositing organization: University of Florida. Publication: The C-terminal half of human Ago2 binds to multiple GW-rich regions of GW182 and requires GW182 to mediate silencing. Lian SL, Li S, Abadal GX, Pauley BA, Fritzler MJ, Chan EK. RNA. 2009 May . 15(5):804-13. 10.1261/rna.1229409 PubMed 19324964.
Backbone
  Vector backbone: custom-made pDEST:gfp vector
  Vector type: Mammalian Expression
Growth in bacteria
  Bacterial resistance: Ampicillin, 100 μg/mL
  Growth temperature: 37°C
  Growth strain: DH5alpha
  Copy number: Unknown
Gene/Insert
  Gene/Insert name: TNRC6A (alt name: GW182)
  Species: H. sapiens (human)
  Insert size (bp): 260
  Mutation: contain aa409-495
  GenBank ID: NM_014494
  Entrez Gene: TNRC6A (a.k.a. CAGH26, FAME6, GW1, GW182, TNRC6)
  Tag / fusion protein: GFP (N terminal on backbone)
  Cloning method: Gateway Cloning
  Sequencing primers: 5′ GACCGCCGCCGGGATCACT
Terms and licenses: Academic/Nonprofit Terms; Industry Terms: Not Available to Industry
How to cite: GFP-D1a_W4-5(aa409-495) was a gift from Edward Chan (Addgene plasmid # 21527 ; http://n2t.net/addgene:21527 ; RRID:Addgene_21527)
