[The description below was written by a language model from this plasmid's Addgene catalogue record.]
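Description:
GFP-D1a_W4-5(aa409-495) is a mammalian expression plasmid built on a custom-made Gateway destination vector (pDEST:gfp) that supplies an N-terminal GFP tag from the backbone. It is propagated in E. coli under ampicillin selection; the copy number is listed as unknown. The record names neither the origin of replication nor the promoter driving expression in mammalian cells, and no feature table is available to fill in these details or to indicate whether a mammalian selection marker is present.

The insert is a short fragment of about 260 bp from human TNRC6A, better known as GW182, covering amino acids 409–495 of the protein. It was introduced by Gateway recombination so that the fragment is fused in frame downstream of GFP, which also implies that att recombination scar sequences flank the insert, as is usual for Gateway expression clones. GW182 is a glycine/tryptophan-rich component of the microRNA silencing machinery that associates with Argonaute proteins. The construct name suggests that this piece is a sub-fragment of a larger deletion series, though the record does not define the "D1a" or "W4-5" designations.

Judging from the associated study, which examined how the C-terminal half of human Ago2 binds multiple GW-rich regions of GW182 and depends on GW182 for silencing, this plasmid most likely served as one of a panel of GFP-tagged GW182 fragments for mapping Ago2-interacting regions. The GFP tag would allow the fragment to be detected, localized or pulled down in transfected mammalian cells.
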