>Addgene plasmid #21527 | GFP-D1a_W4-5(aa409-495) | addgene partial sequence | sequence record 27291 | 21527 with EGFP-C
TCGGGATCTCTCGGCATGGACGAGCTGTACAAGTCTAGAGGATCATCAACAAGTTTGTACAAAAAAGCAG
GCTCTAAAGTGAGTGGTGGTTCTACCCATGGTACCTGGGGAAGCCTTCAGGAAACTTGTGAATCTGAAGT
AAGTGGTACACAGAAGGTTTCATTCAGTGGTCAACCTCAAAATATTACCACTGAAATGACTGGACCAAAT
AACACTACTAACTTTATGACCTCTAGTTTACCAAACTCCGGTTCAGTGCAGAATAATGAGCTGCCTAGTA
GTAACACAGGGGCCTGGCGTGTGAGCACAATGAATCATCCTCAGATGCAGGCTCCATCAGGTATGAATGG
CACTTGAACCCAGCTTTCTTGTACAAAGTGGTTGATTCGACCTCGAGGCCTTAAGTGACTAGGTACCCGA
TCCAGACATGATAAGATACATTGATGAGTTTGGACAAACCACAACTAGAATGCAGTGAAAAAAATGCTTT
ATTTGTGAAATTTGTGATGCTATTGCTTTATTTGTAACCATTATAAGCTGCAATAAACAAGTTAACAACA
ACAATTGCATTCATTTTATGTTTCAGGTTCAGGGGGAGGTGTGGGAGGTTTTTTAAAGCAAGTAAAACCC
AAGCTGGGAAGCTCAGATCTGAGCTTGGCGTAATCATGGTCATAGCTGTTTCCTGTGTGAAATTGTTATC
CGCTCACAATTCCACACAACATACGAGCCGGAAGCATAAAGTGTAAAGCCTGGGGTGCATAAGCGAGTGG
GCTAAACTCACATATATTTGCGTTGGCGCT
